>Addgene plasmid #158352 | MAC-SARS-CoV-2 NSP1 | addgene full sequence | sequence record 309511 | Addgene NGS Result
GACATTGATTATTGACTAGTTATTAATAGTAATCAATTACGGGGTCATTAGTTCATAGCCCATATATGGA
GTTCCGCGTTACATAACTTACGGTAAATGGCCCGCCTGGCTGACCGCCCAACGACCCCCGCCCATTGACG
TCAATAATGACGTATGTTCCCATAGTAACGCCAATAGGGACTTTCCATTGACGTCAATGGGTGGAGTATT
TACGGTAAACTGCCCACTTGGCAGTACATCAAGTGTATCATATGCCAAGTACGCCCCCTATTGACGTCAA
TGACGGTAAATGGCCCGCCTGGCATTATGCCCAGTACATGACCTTATGGGACTTTCCTACTTGGCAGTAC
ATCTACGTATTAGTCATCGCTATTACCATGGTGATGCGGTTTTGGCAGTACATCAATGGGCGTGGATAGC
GGTTTGACTCACGGGGATTTCCAAGTCTCCACCCCATTGACGTCAATGGGAGTTTGTTTTGGCACCAAAA
TCAACGGGACTTTCCAAAATGTCGTAACAACTCCGCCCCATTGACGCAAATGGGCGGTAGGCGTGTACGG
TGGGAGGTCTATATAAGCAGAGCTCTCCCTATCAGTGATAGAGATCTCCCTATCAGTGATAGAGATCGTC
GACGAGCTCGTTTAGTGAACCGTCAGATCGCCTGGAGACGCCATCCACGCTGTTTTGACCTCCATAGAAG
ACACCGGGACCGATCCAGCCTCCGGACTCTAGCGTTTAAACTTAAGCTTGGTACCGAGCTCGGATCCACT
AGTCCAGTGTGGTGGAATTCTGCAGATATCAACAAGTTTGTACAAAAAAGCAGGCTCCACCATGGAGAGT
CTTGTACCCGGCTTTAAC
[348 nt withheld, positions 859-1206]
AATGGGAACAAGGGCGCAGGGGGCCACAGTTATGGAGCCGACCTCAAATCCTTTGACCTTGGCGACGAGT
TGGGGACAGATCCCTACGAGGATTTCCAGGAAAACTGGAATACGAAACATAGCAGTGGCGTTACTCGCGA
GTTGATGCGCGAACTGAACGGCGGCGACCCAGCTTTCTTGTACAAAGTGGTTGATATCAAGGCCGCCGAC
ATCACCAGCCTGTACAAGAAAGTGGGGTGGAGCCATCCCCAGTTCGAGAAGGGCGGAGGATCTGGCGGCG
GAAGCGGCGGAGGAAGCTGGTCCCACCCTCAGTTTGAGAAAGGCACCGAGCTGGGCAGCACCATGGCCAG
CTACCCCTACGACGTGCCCGACTACGCCAAGGACAACACCGTGCCCCTGAAGCTGATCGCCCTGCTGGCC
AACGGCGAGTTCCACTCTGGCGAGCAGCTGGGCGAGACACTGGGCATGAGCAGAGCCGCCATCAACAAGC
ACATCCAGACCCTGCGGGACTGGGGCGTGGACGTGTTCACAGTGCCCGGCAAGGGCTACAGCCTGCCCGA
GCCCATCCAGCTGCTGAACGCCAAGCAGATCCTGGGCCAGCTGGATGGCGGATCTGTGGCCGTGCTGCCC
GTGATCGACAGCACCAACCAGTATCTGCTCGACCGGATCGGCGAGCTGAAGTCCGGCGACGCCTGTATCG
CCGAGTACCAGCAGGCCGGCAGAGGCGGCAGGGGCAGAAAGTGGTTCAGCCCCTTCGGCGCCAACCTGTA
CCTGAGCATGTTCTGGAGACTGGAACAGGGCCCAGCCGCCGCTATTGGCCTGAGCCTGGTCATCGGCATC
GTGATGGCCGAGGTGCTGCGGAAGCTGGGCGCCGACAAAGTGCGCGTGAAGTGGCCCAACGACCTGTATC
TGCAGGACCGGAAGCTGGCCGGCATCCTGGTGGAACTGACCGGCAAAACAGGCGACGCCGCCCAGATCGT
GATCGGCGCTGGCATCAACATGGCCATGCGGCGGGTGGAAGAGAGCGTGGTCAACCAGGGCTGGATCACC
CTGCAGGAAGCCGGCATCAACCTGGACCGGAACACCCTGGCCGCCATGCTGATCAGAGAGCTGAGAGCCG
CCCTGGAACTGTTCGAGCAGGAAGGCCTGGCCCCCTACCTGAGCAGATGGGAGAAGCTGGACAACTTCAT
CAACCGGCCCGTGAAACTGATCATCGGCGACAAAGAGATCTTCGGCATCAGCCGGGGCATCGACAAGCAG
GGGGCCCTGCTCCTGGAACAGGACGGCATCATCAAGCCCTGGATGGGCGGCGAGATCAGCCTGCGGAGCG
CCGAGAAGTGATGACTCGAGTCTAGAGGGCCCGTTTAAACCCGCTGATCAGCCTCGACTGTGCCTTCTAG
TTGCCAGCCATCTGTTGTTTGCCCCTCCCCCGTGCCTTCCTTGACCCTGGAAGGTGCCACTCCCACTGTC
CTTTCCTAATAAAATGAGGAAATTGCATCGCATTGTCTGAGTAGGTGTCATTCTATTCTGGGGGGTGGGG
TGGGGCAGGACAGCAAGGGGGAGGATTGGGAAGACAATAGCAGGCATGCTGGGGATGCGGTGGGCTCTAT
GGCTTCTGAGGCGGAAAGAACCAGCTGGGGCTCTAGGGGGTATCCCC
[124 nt withheld, positions 2864-2987]
C
[91 nt withheld, positions 2989-3079]
AGGGTGATGGTTCACGTACCTAGAAGTTCCTATTCCGAAGTTCCTATTCTCTAGAAAGTATAGGAACTTC
CTTGGCCAAAAAGCCTGAACTCACCGCGACGTCTGTCGAGAAGTTTCTGATCGAAAAGTTCGACAGCGTC
TCCGACCTGATGCAGCTCTCGGAGGGCGAAGAATCTCGTGCTTTCAGCTTCGATGTAGGAGGGCGTGGAT
ATGTCCTGCGGGTAAATAGCTGCGCCGATGGTTTCTACAAAGATCGTTATGTTTATCGGCACTTTGCATC
GGCCGCGCTCCCGATTCCGGAAGTGCTTGACATTGGGGAATTCAGCGAGAGCCTGACCTATTGCATCTCC
CGCCGTGCACAGGGTGTCACGTTGCAAGACCTGCCTGAAACCGAACTGCCCGCTGTTCTGCAGCCGGTCG
CGGAGGCCATGGATGCGATCGCTGCGGCCGATCTTAGCCAGACGAGCGGGTTCGGCCCATTCGGACCGCA
AGGAATCGGTCAATACACTACATGGCGTGATTTCATATGCGCGATTGCTGATCCCCATGTGTATCACTGG
CAAACTGTGATGGACGACACCGTCAGTGCGTCCGTCGCGCAGGCTCTCGATGAGCTGATGCTTTGGGCCG
AGGACTGCCCCGAAGTCCGGCACCTCGTGCACGCGGATTTCGGCTCCAACAATGTCCTGACGGACAATGG
CCGCATAACAGCGGTCATTGACTGGAGCGAGGCGATGTTCGGGGATTCCCAATACGAGGTCGCCAACATC
TTCTTCTGGAGGCCGTGGTTGGCTTGTATGGAGCAGCAGACGCGCTACTTCGAGCGGAGGCATCCGGAGC
TTGCAGGATCGCCGCGGCTCCGGGCGTATATGCTCCGCATTGGTCTTGACCAACTCTATCAGAGCTTGGT
TGACGGCAATTTCGATGATGCAGCTTGGGCGCAGGGTCGATGCGACGCAATCGTCCGATCCGGAGCCGGG
ACTGTCGGGCGTACACAAATCGCCCGCAGAAGCGCGGCCGTCTGGACCGATGGCTGTGTAGAAGTACTCG
CCGATAGTGGAAACCGACGCCCCAGCACTCGTCCGAGGGCAAAGGAATAGCACGTACTACGAGATTTCGA
TTCCACCGCCGCCTTCTATGAAAGGTTGGGCTTCGGAATCGTTTTCCGGGACGCCGGCTGGATGATCCTC
CAGCGCGGGGATCTCATGCTGGAGTTCTTCGCCCACCCCAACTTGTTTATTGCAGCTTATAATGGTTACA
AATAAAGCAATAGCATCACAAATTTCACAAATAAAGCATTTTTTTCACTGCATTCTAGTTGTGGTTTGTC
CAAACTCATCAATGTATCTTATCATGTCTGTATACCGTCGACCTCTAGCTAGAGCTTGGCGTAATCATGG
TCATAGCTGTTTCCTGTGTGAAATTGTTATCCGCTCACAATTCCACACAACATACGAGCCGGAAGCATAA
AGTGTAAAGCCTGGGGTGCCTAATGAGTGAGCTAACTCACATTAATTGCGTTGCGCTCACTGCCCGCTTT
CCAGTCGGGAAACCTGTCGTGCCAGCTGCATTAATGAATCGGCCAACGCGCGGGGAGAGGCGGTTTGCGT
ATTGGGCGCTCTTCCGCTTCCTCGCTCACTGACTCGCTGCGCTCGGTCGTTCGGCTGCGGCGAGCGGTAT
CAGCTCACTCAAAGGCGGTAATACGGTTATCCACAGAATCAGGGGATAACGCAGGAAAGAACATGTGAGC
AAAAGGCCAGCAAAAGGCCAGGAACCGTAAAAAGGCCGCGTTGCTGGCGTTTTTCCATAGGCTCCGCCCC
CCTGACGAGCATCACAAAAATCGACGCTCAAGTCAGAGGTGGCGAAACCCGACAGGACTATAAAGATACC
AGGCGTTTCCCCCTGGAAGCTCCCTCGTGCGCTCTCCTGTTCCGACCCTGCCGCTTACCGGATACCTGTC
CGCCTTTCTCCCTTCGGGAAGCGTGGCGCTTTCTCATAGCTCACGCTGTAGGTATCTCAGTTCGGTGTAG
GTCGTTCGCTCCAAGCTGGGCTGTGTGCACGAACCCCCCGTTCAGCCCGACCGCTGCGCCTTATCCGGTA
ACTATCGTCTTGAGTCCAACCCGGTAAGACACGACTTATCGCCACTGGCAGCAGCCACTGGTAACAGGAT
TAGCAGAGCGAGGTATGTAGGCGGTGCTACAGAGTTCTTGAAGTGGTGGCCTAACTACGGCTACACTAGA
AGAACAGTATTTGGTATCTGCGCTCTGCTGAAGCCAGTTACCTTCGGAAAAAGAGTTGGTAGCTCTTGAT
CCGGCAAACAAACCACCGCTGGTAGCGGTGGTTTTTTTGTTTGCAAGCAGCAGATTACGCGCAGAAAAAA
AGGATCTCAAGAAGATCCTTTGATCTTTTCTACGGGGTCTGACGCTCAGTGGAACGAAAACTCACGTTAA
GGGATTTTGGTCATGAGATTATCAAAAAGGATCTTCACCTAGATCCTTTTAAATTAAAAATGAAGTTTTA
AATCAATCTAAAGTATATATGAGTAAACTTGGTCTGACAGTTACCAATGCTTAATCAGTGAGGCACCTAT
CTCAGCGATCTGTCTATTTCGTTCATCCATAGTTGCCTGACTCCCCGTCGTGTAGATAACTACGATACGG
GAGGGCTTACCATCTGGCCCCAGTGCTGCAATGATACCGCGAGACCCACGCTCACCGGCTCCAGATTTAT
CAGCAATAAACCAGCCAGCCGGAAGGGCCGAGCGCAGAAGTGGTCCTGCAACTTTATCCGCCTCCATCCA
GTCTATTAATTGTTGCCGGGAAGCTAGAGTAAGTAGTTCGCCAGTTAATAGTTTGCGCAACGTTGTTGCC
ATTGCTACAGGCATCGTGGTGTCACGCTCGTCGTTTGGTATGGCTTCATTCAGCTCCGGTTCCCAACGAT
CAAGGCGAGTTACATGATCCCCCATGTTGTGCAAAAAAGCGGTTAGCTCCTTCGGTCCTCCGATCGTTGT
CAGAAGTAAGTTGGCCGCAGTGTTATCACTCATGGTTATGGCAGCACTGCATAATTCTCTTACTGTCATG
CCATCCGTAAGATGCTTTTCTGTGACTGGTGAGTACTCAACCAAGTCATTCTGAGAATAGTGTATGCGGC
GACCGAGTTGCTCTTGCCCGGCGTCAATACGGGATAATACCGCGCCACATAGCAGAACTTTAAAAGTGCT
CATCATTGGAAAACGTTCTTCGGGGCGAAAACTCTCAAGGATCTTACCGCTGTTGAGATCCAGTTCGATG
TAACCCACTCGTGCACCCAACTGATCTTCAGCATCTTTTACTTTCACCAGCGTTTCTGGGTGAGCAAAAA
CAGGAAGGCAAAATGCCGCAAAAAAGGGAATAAGGGCGACACGGAAATGTTGAATACTCATACTCTTCCT
TTTTCAATATTATTGAAGCATTTATCAGGGTTATTGTCTCATGAGCGGATACATATTTGAATGTATTTAG
AAAAATAAACAAATAGGGGTTCCGCGCACATTTCCCCGAAAAGTGCCACCTGACGTCGACGGATCGGGAG
ATCTCCCGATCCCCTATGGTGCACTCTCAGTACAATCTGCTCTGATGCCGCATAGTTAAGCCAGTATCTG
CTCCCTGCTTGTGTGTTGGAGGTCGCTGAGTAGTGCGCGAGCAAAATTTAAGCTACAACAAGGCAAGGCT
TGACCGACAATTGCATGAAGAATCTGCTTAGGGTTAGGCGTTTTGCGCTGCTTCGCGATGTACGGGCCAG
ATATACGCGTT
Features (pLannotate 1.2.2; 24 found; start..end, strand, type, name):
      1..380     +  enhancer       CMV enhancer: human cytomegalovirus immediate early enhancer
    381..584     +  promoter       CMV promoter: human cytomegalovirus (CMV) immediate early promoter
    586..605     +  promoter       PLtetO-1 promoter (fragment): modified phage lambda PL promoter with tet operator sites (Lutz and Bujard, 1997)
    607..626     +  promoter       PLtetO-1 promoter (fragment): modified phage lambda PL promoter with tet operator sites (Lutz and Bujard, 1997)
    634..667     +  promoter       TRE3GV promoter (fragment): 3rd-generation Tet-responsive promoter that can be activated by binding of Tet-On® 3G, optimized for retroviral and lentiviral vectors
    802..826     +  protein_bind   attB1: mutant version of attB; recombination site for the Gateway® BP reaction BP Clonase™
    832..1371    +  CDS            R1A_SARS2 (fragment) (sequence partly withheld): Experimental evidence at protein level: Swiss-Prot protein existence level 1. [Non-structural protein 10]: Plays a pivotal role in viral transcription by stimulating both nsp14 3'-5' exoribonuclease and nsp16 2'-O-methyltransferase activities. Therefore plays an essential role in viral mRNAs cap methylation. From Severe acute respiratory syndrome coronavirus 2 (2019-nCoV) (SARS-CoV-2).
   1373..1397    -  protein_bind   attB2: mutant version of attB; recombination site for the Gateway® BP reaction BP Clonase™
   1585..2544    +  CDS            birA: BIRA_ECOLI - Also known as bioR, dhbB. Experimental evidence at protein level: Swiss-Prot protein existence level 1. Acts both as a biotin--[acetyl-CoA-carboxylase] ligase and a biotin-operon repressor. In the presence of ATP, BirA activates biotin to form the BirA-biotinyl-5'-adenylate (BirA-bio-5'-AMP or holoBirA) complex. HoloBirA can either transfer the biotinyl moiety to the biotin carboxyl carrier protein (BCCP) subunit of acetyl-CoA carboxylase, or bind to the biotin operator site and inhibit transcription of the operon. From Escherichia coli (strain K12).
   2594..2818    +  polyA_signal   bGH poly(A) signal: bovine growth hormone polyadenylation signal
   2822..2843    +  promoter       SV40 promoter (fragment): SV40 enhancer and early promoter
   2864..3097    +  rep_origin     f1 ori (fragment) (sequence partly withheld): f1 bacteriophage origin of replication; arrow indicates direction of (+) strand synthesis
   3102..3149    +  protein_bind   FRT: FLP-mediated recombination occurs in the 8-bp core sequence TCTAGAAA (Turan and Bode, 2011). FLP recombinase from the Saccharomyces cerevisiae 2μ plasmid
   3157..4179    +  CDS            HygR: aminoglycoside phosphotransferase from E. coli; aph(4)-Ia; confers resistance to hygromycin
   4189..4314    +  CDS            ble (fragment): BLE_KLEPN - Experimental evidence at protein level: Swiss-Prot protein existence level 1. Binding protein with a strong affinity to the bleomycin family of antibiotics. Binds to CL990; an antimitotic-antibiotic compound. From Klebsiella pneumoniae.
   4309..4430    +  polyA_signal   SV40 poly(A) signal: SV40 polyadenylation signal
   4503..4519    -  protein_bind   lac operator: The lac repressor binds to the lac operator to inhibit transcription in E. coli. This inhibition can be relieved by adding lactose or isopropyl-β-D-thiogalactopyranoside (IPTG). lac repressor encoded by lacI
   4527..4557    -  promoter       lac promoter: promoter for the E. coli lac operon
   4572..4593    -  protein_bind   CAP binding site: CAP binding activates transcription in the presence of cAMP. E. coli catabolite activator protein
   4606..4698    -  CDS            lacI (fragment): lac repressor; lacI; The lac repressor binds to the lac operator to inhibit transcription in E. coli. This inhibition can be relieved by adding lactose or isopropyl-β-D-thiogalactopyranoside (IPTG).
   4881..5469    -  rep_origin     ori: high-copy-number ColE1/pMB1/pBR322/pUC origin of replication
   5640..6500    -  CDS            AmpR: β-lactamase; bla; confers resistance to ampicillin, carbenicillin, and related antibiotics
   6501..6605    -  promoter       AmpR promoter: bla
   6664..6716    -  misc_feature   bom (fragment): basis of mobility region from pBR322
