[The description below was written by a language model from this plasmid's Addgene catalogue record and pLannotate feature annotations shown in this document.]
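Description:
MAC-SARS-CoV-2 NSP1 is a mammalian expression plasmid of about 6.9 kb, built by Gateway recombination of the SARS-CoV-2 NSP1 coding sequence into the MAC-tag-C destination backbone. It is propagated in E. coli through a high-copy ColE1/pUC-type origin with ampicillin resistance (AmpR under its own bla promoter). Partial f1 ori, lac promoter/operator and bom sequences are also annotated as backbone remnants.

The expression cassette is driven by the CMV immediate-early enhancer and promoter. This is followed by short matches to tet operator-containing promoters, which suggests a tetracycline-regulatable CMV/TetO arrangement, although the catalogue entry does not say so. The insert lies between attB1 and attB2 sites and is annotated as a roughly 540 bp fragment of the SARS-CoV-2 replicase polyprotein 1a. The automated annotation's functional text refers to nsp10, but that is generic polyprotein text; the catalogue identifies the fragment as NSP1. Downstream of attB2 is an E. coli birA-derived biotin ligase coding sequence, consistent with the C-terminal MAC-tag, and the unit ends at a bGH polyadenylation signal. Other parts of the tag are not individually annotated. The ligase would allow proximity-dependent biotinylation of proteins near the fusion.

An FRT site lies directly upstream of a hygromycin resistance gene with an SV40 poly(A) signal and no full promoter of its own. This layout is typical of vectors integrated by FLP recombinase at a genomic FRT locus, with stable cells selected on hygromycin. According to the record, the construct is for MAC-tagged gene expression, and the associated work combines proximity labelling with affinity purification–mass spectrometry to map protein interaction networks, here for viral NSP1.
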