Addgene plasmid #158352: MAC-SARS-CoV-2 NSP1
Purpose: MAC-tagged gene expression
Depositing lab: Markku Varjosalo. Depositing organization: University of Helsinki, Institute of Biotechnology. Publication: Combined proximity labeling and affinity purification-mass spectrometry workflow for mapping and visualizing protein interaction networks. Liu X, Salokas K, Weldatsadik RG, Gawriyski L, Varjosalo M. Nat Protoc. 2020 Aug 10. pii: 10.1038/s41596-020-0365-x. doi: 10.1038/s41596-020-0365-x. PubMed 32778839.
Backbone
  Vector backbone: MAC-tag-C (#108077)
  Vector type: Mammalian Expression
Growth in bacteria
  Bacterial resistance: Ampicillin, 100 μg/mL
  Growth temperature: 37°C
  Growth strain: DH5alpha
  Copy number: High Copy
Gene/Insert
  Gene/Insert name: SARS-CoV-2 NSP1
  Species: Other
  Entrez Gene: ORF1ab (a.k.a. GU280_gp01)
  Tag / fusion protein: MAC-tag (C terminal on backbone)
  Cloning method: Gateway Cloning
Terms and licenses: Academic/Nonprofit Terms; Industry Terms
How to cite: MAC-SARS-CoV-2 NSP1 was a gift from Markku Varjosalo (Addgene plasmid # 158352 ; http://n2t.net/addgene:158352 ; RRID:Addgene_158352)
